Addgene plasmid #72440: pJK521
Purpose: Produces Acetobacter aceti 1023 small hypothetical protein adjacent to purEK genes (AaOrfX)
Depositing lab: T. J. Kappock. Depositing organization: Purdue University.
Backbone
  Vector backbone: pUC57
  Backbone size w/o insert (bp): 2710
  Total vector size (bp): 2631
  Modifications to backbone: Excised NdeI(vector)-NdeI(insert) segment to delete half of MCS.
  Vector type: Unspecified
Growth in bacteria
  Bacterial resistance: Ampicillin, 100 μg/mL
  Growth temperature: 37°C
  Growth strain: DH5alpha
  Copy number: High Copy
Gene/Insert
  Gene/Insert name: hypothetical protein (alt names: orfX; AAZ04482)
  Species: Acetobacter aceti 1023
  Mutation: synthetic gene with ~40 silent substitutions
  GenBank ID: AAZ04482.1 KDE21028.1
  Promoter: n/a
  Cloning method: Restriction Enzyme; 5′ cloning site EcoRV (destroyed during cloning); 3′ cloning site EcoRV (destroyed during cloning)
  Sequencing primers: 5′ none (AmpR); 3′ n/a
Terms and licenses: Academic/Nonprofit Terms; Industry Terms: Not Available to Industry
How to cite: pJK521 was a gift from T. J. Kappock (Addgene plasmid # 72440 ; http://n2t.net/addgene:72440 ; RRID:Addgene_72440)
