[The description below was written by a language model from this plasmid's Addgene catalogue record and pLannotate feature annotations shown in this document.]
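Description:
pJK521 is a small, high-copy E. coli cloning plasmid built on pUC57 that carries a synthetic version of orfX, a small hypothetical protein encoded next to the purEK genes in Acetobacter aceti strain 1023 (AaOrfX). The coding sequence was made as a synthetic gene with about 40 silent substitutions relative to the native sequence, so the encoded protein is unchanged. It was inserted at the EcoRV site of the vector, and both junction sites were destroyed in the process. The backbone was then trimmed by excising the segment between an NdeI site in the vector and an NdeI site in the insert. This removed half of the multiple cloning site and explains why the finished plasmid (2,631 bp) is slightly smaller than the unmodified backbone.

The plasmid replicates from the high-copy ColE1/pUC-type origin and is selected with ampicillin through the β-lactamase gene and its own promoter. The feature table also detects the usual pUC remnants: a lac promoter with its operator and CAP binding site, plus short fragments of lacI, bom and rop. These fragments are too small to be functional. The automated annotation does not mark the orfX insert itself, which presumably lies in the unannotated region near the lac elements.

Although the stated purpose is production of AaOrfX, the record lists the promoter as not applicable. It does not say whether the lac promoter drives the insert, so how expression is achieved cannot be determined from these fields. The plasmid may equally serve as a source of the synthetic gene for subcloning.
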