Features (pLannotate 1.2.2; 9 found; start..end, strand, type, name):
    137..189     +  misc_feature   bom (fragment): basis of mobility region from pBR322
    434..450     -  protein_bind   lac operator: The lac repressor binds to the lac operator to inhibit transcription in E. coli. This inhibition can be relieved by adding lactose or isopropyl-β-D-thiogalactopyranoside (IPTG). lac repressor encoded by lacI
    458..488     -  promoter       lac promoter: promoter for the E. coli lac operon
    503..524     -  protein_bind   CAP binding site: CAP binding activates transcription in the presence of cAMP. E. coli catabolite activator protein
    537..629     -  CDS            lacI (fragment): lac repressor; lacI; The lac repressor binds to the lac operator to inhibit transcription in E. coli. This inhibition can be relieved by adding lactose or isopropyl-β-D-thiogalactopyranoside (IPTG).
    812..1400    -  rep_origin     ori: high-copy-number ColE1/pMB1/pBR322/pUC origin of replication
   1571..2431    -  CDS            AmpR: β-lactamase; bla; confers resistance to ampicillin, carbenicillin, and related antibiotics
   2432..2536    -  promoter       AmpR promoter: bla
   2631..35      +  CDS            rop (fragment) (across the origin): Rop protein, which maintains plasmids at low copy number; rop
>Addgene plasmid #72440 | pJK521 | depositor full sequence | sequence record 133778 | pJK521 sequence 2631 bps
TCGCGCGTTTCGGTGATGACGGTGAAAACCTCTGACACATGCAGCTCCCGGAGACGGTCACAGCTTGTCT
GTAAGCGGATGCCGGGAGCAGACAAGCCCGTCAGGGCGCGTCAGCGGGTGTTGGCGGGTGTCGGGGCTGG
CTTAACTATGCGGCATCAGAGCAGATTGTACTGAGAGTGCACCATATGCTGCGTGATCGCGACCTGCTGC
TGGCGCAATTGCATGAACTGCGTAGCGAACACCGCGATCTGGACACCGTGATCAACCGTATGGCCCATGA
AACCACGTTTATCGATCAGCTGTATCTGCAACGTCTGAAAAAACGCAAACTGCTGCTTAAGGATCAAATT
ACGAAAGTGGAAAGTCTACTGATTCCGGATGACATCGCGTGAAGCTTGGCGTAATCATGGTCATAGCTGT
TTCCTGTGTGAAATTGTTATCCGCTCACAATTCCACACAACATACGAGCCGGAAGCATAAAGTGTAAAGC
CTGGGGTGCCTAATGAGTGAGCTAACTCACATTAATTGCGTTGCGCTCACTGCCCGCTTTCCAGTCGGGA
AACCTGTCGTGCCAGCTGCATTAATGAATCGGCCAACGCGCGGGGAGAGGCGGTTTGCGTATTGGGCGCT
CTTCCGCTTCCTCGCTCACTGACTCGCTGCGCTCGGTCGTTCGGCTGCGGCGAGCGGTATCAGCTCACTC
AAAGGCGGTAATACGGTTATCCACAGAATCAGGGGATAACGCAGGAAAGAACATGTGAGCAAAAGGCCAG
CAAAAGGCCAGGAACCGTAAAAAGGCCGCGTTGCTGGCGTTTTTCCATAGGCTCCGCCCCCCTGACGAGC
ATCACAAAAATCGACGCTCAAGTCAGAGGTGGCGAAACCCGACAGGACTATAAAGATACCAGGCGTTTCC
CCCTGGAAGCTCCCTCGTGCGCTCTCCTGTTCCGACCCTGCCGCTTACCGGATACCTGTCCGCCTTTCTC
CCTTCGGGAAGCGTGGCGCTTTCTCATAGCTCACGCTGTAGGTATCTCAGTTCGGTGTAGGTCGTTCGCT
CCAAGCTGGGCTGTGTGCACGAACCCCCCGTTCAGCCCGACCGCTGCGCCTTATCCGGTAACTATCGTCT
TGAGTCCAACCCGGTAAGACACGACTTATCGCCACTGGCAGCAGCCACTGGTAACAGGATTAGCAGAGCG
AGGTATGTAGGCGGTGCTACAGAGTTCTTGAAGTGGTGGCCTAACTACGGCTACACTAGAAGAACAGTAT
TTGGTATCTGCGCTCTGCTGAAGCCAGTTACCTTCGGAAAAAGAGTTGGTAGCTCTTGATCCGGCAAACA
AACCACCGCTGGTAGCGGTGGTTTTTTTGTTTGCAAGCAGCAGATTACGCGCAGAAAAAAAGGATCTCAA
GAAGATCCTTTGATCTTTTCTACGGGGTCTGACGCTCAGTGGAACGAAAACTCACGTTAAGGGATTTTGG
TCATGAGATTATCAAAAAGGATCTTCACCTAGATCCTTTTAAATTAAAAATGAAGTTTTAAATCAATCTA
AAGTATATATGAGTAAACTTGGTCTGACAGTTACCAATGCTTAATCAGTGAGGCACCTATCTCAGCGATC
TGTCTATTTCGTTCATCCATAGTTGCCTGACTCCCCGTCGTGTAGATAACTACGATACGGGAGGGCTTAC
CATCTGGCCCCAGTGCTGCAATGATACCGCGAGACCCACGCTCACCGGCTCCAGATTTATCAGCAATAAA
CCAGCCAGCCGGAAGGGCCGAGCGCAGAAGTGGTCCTGCAACTTTATCCGCCTCCATCCAGTCTATTAAT
TGTTGCCGGGAAGCTAGAGTAAGTAGTTCGCCAGTTAATAGTTTGCGCAACGTTGTTGCCATTGCTACAG
GCATCGTGGTGTCACGCTCGTCGTTTGGTATGGCTTCATTCAGCTCCGGTTCCCAACGATCAAGGCGAGT
TACATGATCCCCCATGTTGTGCAAAAAAGCGGTTAGCTCCTTCGGTCCTCCGATCGTTGTCAGAAGTAAG
TTGGCCGCAGTGTTATCACTCATGGTTATGGCAGCACTGCATAATTCTCTTACTGTCATGCCATCCGTAA
GATGCTTTTCTGTGACTGGTGAGTACTCAACCAAGTCATTCTGAGAATAGTGTATGCGGCGACCGAGTTG
CTCTTGCCCGGCGTCAATACGGGATAATACCGCGCCACATAGCAGAACTTTAAAAGTGCTCATCATTGGA
AAACGTTCTTCGGGGCGAAAACTCTCAAGGATCTTACCGCTGTTGAGATCCAGTTCGATGTAACCCACTC
GTGCACCCAACTGATCTTCAGCATCTTTTACTTTCACCAGCGTTTCTGGGTGAGCAAAAACAGGAAGGCA
AAATGCCGCAAAAAAGGGAATAAGGGCGACACGGAAATGTTGAATACTCATACTCTTCCTTTTTCAATAT
TATTGAAGCATTTATCAGGGTTATTGTCTCATGAGCGGATACATATTTGAATGTATTTAGAAAAATAAAC
AAATAGGGGTTCCGCGCACATTTCCCCGAAAAGTGCCACCTGACGTCTAAGAAACCATTATTATCATGAC
ATTAACCTATAAAAATAGGCGTATCACGAGGCCCTTTCGTC
