>Addgene plasmid #72440 | pJK521 | addgene partial sequence | sequence record 139367 | L4440 5'-AGCGAGTCAGTGAGCGAG-3'
AACCGCCTCTCCCCGCGCGTTGGCCGATTCATTAATGCAGCTGGCACGACAGGTTTCCCGACTGGAAAGC
GGGCAGTGAGCGCAACGCAATTAATGTGAGTTAGCTCACTCATTAGGCACCCCAGGCTTTACACTTTATG
CTTCCGGCTCGTATGTTGTGTGGAATTGTGAGCGGATAACAATTTCACACAGGAAACAGCTATGACCATG
ATTACGCCAAGCTTCACGCGATGTCATCCGGAATCAGTAGACTTTCCACTTTCGTAATTTGATCCTTAAG
CAGCAGTTTGCGTTTTTTCAGACGTTGCAGATACAGCTGATCGATAAACGTGGTTTCATGGGCCATACGG
TTGATCACGGTGTCCAGATCGCGGTGTTCGCTACGCAGTTCATGCAATTGCGCCAGCAGCAGGTCGCGAT
CACGCAGCATATGGTGCACTCTCAGTACAATCTGCTCTGATGCCGCATAGTTAAGCCAGCCCCGACACCC
GCCAACACCCGCTGACGCGCCCTGACGGGCTTGTCTGCTCCCGGCATCCGCTTACAGACAAGCTGTGACC
GTCTCCGGGAGCTGCATGTGTCAGAGGTTTTCACCGTCATCACCGAAACGCGCGAGACGAAAGGGCCTCG
TGATACGCCTATTTTTATAGGTTAATGTCATGATAATAATGGTTTCTTAGACGTCAGGTGGCACTTTTCG
GGGAAATGTGCGCGGAACCCCTATTTGTTTATTTTTCTAAATACATTCAAATATGTATCCGCTCATGAGA
CAATAACCCTGATAAATGCTTCAATAATATTGAAAAAGGAAGAGTATGAGTATTCAACATTTCCGTGTCG
CCCTTATTCCCTTTTTTGCGGCATTTTGCCTTCCTGTTTTTGCTCACCCAGAAACGCTGGTGAAAGTAAA
AGATGCTGAAGATCAGTTGGGTGCACGAGTGGGTTACATCGAACTGGATCTCAACAGCGGTAAGATCCTT
GAGAGTTTTCGCCCCGAA
