>Addgene plasmid #72440 | pJK521 | addgene partial sequence | sequence record 139368 | pBRforEco 5'-AATAGGCGTATCACGAGGC-3'
GGTGAAAACCTCTGACACATGCAGCTCCCGGAGACGGTCACAGCTTGTCTGTAAGCGGATGCCGGGAGCA
GACAAGCCCGTCAGGGCGCGTCAGCGGGTGTTGGCGGGTGTCGGGGCTGGCTTAACTATGCGGCATCAGA
GCAGATTGTACTGAGAGTGCACCATATGCTGCGTGATCGCGACCTGCTGCTGGCGCAATTGCATGAACTG
CGTAGCGAACACCGCGATCTGGACACCGTGATCAACCGTATGGCCCATGAAACCACGTTTATCGATCAGC
TGTATCTGCAACGTCTGAAAAAACGCAAACTGCTGCTTAAGGATCAAATTACGAAAGTGGAAAGTCTACT
GATTCCGGATGACATCGCGTGAAGCTTGGCGTAATCATGGTCATAGCTGTTTCCTGTGTGAAATTGTTAT
CCGCTCACAATTCCACACAACATACGAGCCGGAAGCATAAAGTGTAAAGCCTGGGGTGCCTAATGAGTGA
GCTAACTCACATTAATTGCGTTGCGCTCACTGCCCGCTTTCCAGTCGGGAAACCTGTCGTGCCAGCTGCA
TTAATGAATCGGCCAACGCGCGGGGAGAGGCGGTTTGCGTATTGGGCGCTCTTCCGCTTCCTCGCTCACT
GACTCGCTGCGCTCGGTCGTTCGGCTGCGGCGAGCGGTATCAGCTCACTCAAAGGCGGTAATACGGTTAT
CCACAGAATCAGGGGATAACGCAGGAAAGAACATGTGAGCAAAAGGCCAGCAAAAGGCCAGGAACCGTAA
AAAGGCCGCGTTGCTGGCGTTTTTCCATAGGCTCCGCCCCCCTGACGAGCATCACAAAAATCGACGCTCA
AGTCAGAGGTGGCGAAACCCGACAGGACTATAAAGATACCAGGCGTTTCCCCCTGGAAGCTCCCTCGTGC
GCTCTCCTGTTCCGACCCTGCCGCTTACCGGATACCTGTCCGCCTTTCTCCCTTCGGGAAGCGTGGCGCT
TTCTCATAGCTCACGCTGTAGGTATCT
